Addgene plasmid #100849: pAAV.CAG.Flex.NES-jRCaMP1b.WPRE.SV40
Purpose: AAV expression of Cre recombinase-activated jRCaMP1b, a red fluorescent calcium sensor protein, from the CAG promoter
Depositing lab: Douglas Kim & GENIE Project. Depositing organization: HHMI, Janelia Research Campus. Publication: Sensitive red protein calcium indicators for imaging neural activity. Dana H, Mohar B, Sun Y, Narayan S, Gordus A, Hasseman JP, Tsegaye G, Holt GT, Hu A, Walpita D, Patel R, Macklin JJ, Bargmann CI, Ahrens MB, Schreiter ER, Jayaraman V, Looger LL, Svoboda K, Kim DS. eLife. 2016 Mar 24;5. pii: e12727. doi: 10.7554/eLife.12727. PubMed 27011354.
Backbone
  Vector backbone: pAAV
  Vector type: Mammalian Expression, AAV
Growth in bacteria
  Bacterial resistance: Ampicillin, 100 μg/mL
  Growth temperature: 30°C
  Growth strain: NEB Stable
  Copy number: Unknown
Gene/Insert
  Gene/Insert name: jRCaMP1b (alt name: RCaMP1h variant 1519)
  Species: Synthetic
  Promoter: CAG
  Cloning method: Unknown
  Sequencing primers: 5′ unknown
Terms and licenses: Academic/Nonprofit Terms; Industry Terms: Not Available to Industry
Depositor comments: This plasmid was previously available as pAAV.CAG.Flex.NES-jRCaMP1b.WPRE.SV40 (p3850) from the Penn Vector Core. This plasmid was created as part of the GENIE project at Janelia Research Campus.
How to cite: pAAV.CAG.Flex.NES-jRCaMP1b.WPRE.SV40 was a gift from Douglas Kim & GENIE Project (Addgene plasmid # 100849 ; http://n2t.net/addgene:100849 ; RRID:Addgene_100849) For viral preps, please replace (Addgene plasmid # 100849) in the above sentence with: (Addgene viral prep # 100849-AAV1)
