[The description below was written by a language model from this plasmid's Addgene catalogue record and the feature table of its GenBank file.]
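Description:
pAAV.CAG.Flex.NES-jRCaMP1b.WPRE.SV40 is a 6.4 kb AAV transfer plasmid for Cre-dependent mammalian expression of jRCaMP1b, a synthetic red fluorescent calcium sensor also recorded as RCaMP1h variant 1519. The expression cassette lies between two AAV2 inverted terminal repeats, which allow it to be replicated and packaged into recombinant AAV particles when helper functions are supplied. The bacterial portion of the plasmid carries a high-copy ColE1/pUC-type origin, an f1 phage origin and a beta-lactamase gene for ampicillin selection. It is maintained in a recombination-deficient strain, the usual way of limiting ITR rearrangement.

Transcription is driven by the CAG promoter, annotated here through its chicken beta-actin promoter and chimeric intron regions. Downstream, the sensor coding region sits in reverse orientation between paired lox2272 and loxP sites arranged as a Flex (double-inverted) switch. Because the two lox variants are mutually incompatible, Cre first inverts the cassette through one pair and then excises a site through the other, locking the insert in the sense orientation. Expression is therefore restricted to Cre-expressing cells.

The sensor itself is not annotated as a single feature. The table marks only the antisense 6xHis, T7 leader and Xpress tags at its N-terminal end, and the nuclear export signal (NES) is indicated only by the construct name. A WPRE and an SV40 polyadenylation signal follow the switch to enhance transcript stability and processing. The Factor Xa site annotated inside the WPRE is probably an incidental sequence match. The construct comes from work on red calcium indicators for imaging neural activity, and it suits cell-type-specific calcium imaging in Cre driver lines.
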