LOCUS       Exported 6412 bp ds-DNA circular SYN 12-MAY-2021
DEFINITION  AAV expression of Cre recombinase-activated jRCaMP1b, a red
            fluorescent calcium sensor protein, from the CAG promoter.
ACCESSION   .
VERSION     .
KEYWORDS    pAAV.CAG.Flex.NES-jRCaMP1b.WPRE.SV40
SOURCE      synthetic DNA construct
  ORGANISM  synthetic DNA construct
REFERENCE   1 (bases 1 to 6412)
  AUTHORS   Dana H, Mohar B, Sun Y, Narayan S, Gordus A, Hasseman JP, Tsegaye G,
            Holt GT, Hu A, Walpita D, Patel R, Macklin JJ, Bargmann CI, Ahrens
            MB, Schreiter ER, Jayaraman V, Looger LL, Svoboda K, Kim DS
  TITLE     Sensitive red protein calcium indicators for imaging neural
            activity.
  JOURNAL   Elife. 2016 Mar 24;5. pii: e12727. doi: 10.7554/eLife.12727.
  PUBMED    27011354
REFERENCE   2 (bases 1 to 6412)
  AUTHORS   .
  TITLE     Direct Submission
  JOURNAL   Exported May 12, 2021 from SnapGene Server 1.1.58
            http://www.snapgene.com
FEATURES             Location/Qualifiers
     source          1..6412
                     /organism="synthetic DNA construct"
                     /mol_type="other DNA"
     repeat_region   1..130
                     /label=AAV2 ITR
     promoter        441..718
                     /label=chicken beta-actin promoter
     primer_bind     997..1019
                     /label=pCAGGS-5
                     /note="Chimeric intron in CAG promoter, forward primer"
     primer_bind     1081..1100
                     /label=pCAG-F
                     /note="Rabbit beta-globin intron, for pCAG plasmids,
                     forward primer"
     protein_bind    complement(1135..1168)
                     /label=lox2272
                     /bound_moiety="Cre recombinase"
                     /note="Cre-mediated recombination occurs in the 8-bp core
                     sequence (GGATACTT). lox2272 sites are compatible with each
                     other, but incompatible with loxP or loxN sites (Lee and
                     Saito, 1988)."
     protein_bind    complement(1231..1264)
                     /label=loxP
                     /bound_moiety="Cre recombinase"
                     /note="Cre-mediated recombination occurs in the 8-bp core
                     sequence (GCATACAT)."
     CDS             complement(2514..2537)
                     /codon_start=1
                     /product="Xpress(TM) epitope tag, including an enterokinase
                     recognition and cleavage site"
                     /label=Xpress(TM) tag
                     /translation="DLYDDDDK"
     CDS             complement(2541..2573)
                     /codon_start=1
                     /product="leader peptide from bacteriophage T7 gene 10"
                     /label=T7 tag (gene 10 leader)
                     /note="promotes efficient translation in E. coli"
                     /translation="MASMTGGQQMG"
     CDS             complement(2577..2594)
                     /codon_start=1
                     /product="6xHis affinity tag"
                     /label=6xHis
                     /translation="HHHHHH"
     protein_bind    2677..2710
                     /label=lox2272
                     /bound_moiety="Cre recombinase"
                     /note="Cre-mediated recombination occurs in the 8-bp core
                     sequence (GGATACTT). lox2272 sites are compatible with each
                     other, but incompatible with loxP or loxN sites (Lee and
                     Saito, 1988)."
     protein_bind    2781..2814
                     /label=loxP
                     /bound_moiety="Cre recombinase"
                     /note="Cre-mediated recombination occurs in the 8-bp core
                     sequence (GCATACAT)."
     misc_feature    2856..3444
                     /label=WPRE
                     /note="woodchuck hepatitis virus posttranscriptional
                     regulatory element"
     primer_bind     complement(2909..2929)
                     /label=WPRE-R
                     /note="WPRE, reverse primer"
     CDS             complement(3327..3338)
                     /codon_start=1
                     /product="Factor Xa recognition and cleavage site"
                     /label=Factor Xa site
                     /translation="IEGR"
     polyA_signal    3487..3608
                     /label=SV40 poly(A) signal
                     /note="SV40 polyadenylation signal"
     primer_bind     complement(3498..3517)
                     /label=EBV-rev
                     /note="SV40 polyA terminator, reverse primer"
     primer_bind     3552..3571
                     /label=SV40pA-R
                     /note="SV40 polyA, reverse primer"
     repeat_region   3770..3899
                     /label=AAV2 ITR
     primer_bind     complement(3965..3982)
                     /label=L4440
                     /note="L4440 vector, forward primer"
     rep_origin      complement(4136..4724)
                     /direction=LEFT
                     /label=ori
                     /note="high-copy-number ColE1/pMB1/pBR322/pUC origin of
                     replication"
     primer_bind     complement(4216..4235)
                     /label=pBR322ori-F
                     /note="pBR322 origin, forward primer"
     CDS             complement(4895..5755)
                     /codon_start=1
                     /gene="bla"
                     /product="beta-lactamase"
                     /label=AmpR
                     /note="confers resistance to ampicillin, carbenicillin, and
                     related antibiotics"
                     /translation="MSIQHFRVALIPFFAAFCLPVFAHPETLVKVKDAEDQLGARVGYI
                     ELDLNSGKILESFRPEERFPMMSTFKVLLCGAVLSRIDAGQEQLGRRIHYSQNDLVEYS
                     PVTEKHLTDGMTVRELCSAAITMSDNTAANLLLTTIGGPKELTAFLHNMGDHVTRLDRW
                     EPELNEAIPNDERDTTMPVAMATTLRKLLTGELLTLASRQQLIDWMEADKVAGPLLRSA
                     LPAGWFIADKSGAGERGSRGIIAALGPDGKPSRIVVIYTTGSQATMDERNRQIAEIGAS
                     LIKHW"
     primer_bind     5518..5537
                     /label=Amp-R
                     /note="Ampicillin resistance gene, reverse primer"
     promoter        complement(5756..5860)
                     /gene="bla"
                     /label=AmpR promoter
     rep_origin      complement(5886..6341)
                     /direction=LEFT
                     /label=f1 ori
                     /note="f1 bacteriophage origin of replication; arrow
                     indicates direction of (+) strand synthesis"
     primer_bind     complement(6023..6044)
                     /label=F1ori-F
                     /note="F1 origin, forward primer"
     primer_bind     6235..6254
                     /label=F1ori-R
                     /note="F1 origin, reverse primer"
ORIGIN
        1 ctgcgcgctc gctcgctcac tgaggccgcc cgggcaaagc ccgggcgtcg ggcgaccttt
       61 ggtcgcccgg cctcagtgag cgagcgagcg cgcagagagg gagtggccaa ctccatcact
      121 aggggttcct tgtagttaat gattaacccg ccatgctact tatctacgta gccatgctct
      181 aggaagagta ccattgacgt caataatgac gtatgttccc atagtaacgc caatagggac
      241 tttccattga cgtcaatggg tggagtattt acggtaaact gcccacttgg cagtacatca
      301 agtgtatcat atgccaagta cgccccctat tgacgtcaat gacggtaaat ggcccgcctg
      361 gcattatgcc cagtacatga ccttatggga ctttcctact tggcagtaca tctacgtatt
      421 agtcatcgct attaccatgg tcgaggtgag ccccacgttc tgcttcactc tccccatctc
      481 ccccccctcc ccacccccaa ttttgtattt atttattttt taattatttt gtgcagcgat
      541 gggggcgggg gggggggggg ggcgcgcgcc aggcggggcg gggcggggcg aggggcgggg
      601 cggggcgagg cggagaggtg cggcggcagc caatcagagc ggcgcgctcc gaaagtttcc
      661 ttttatggcg aggcggcggc ggcggcggcc ctataaaaag cgaagcgcgc ggcgggcggg
      721 agtcgctgcg cgctgccttc gccccgtgcc ccgctccgcc gccgcctcgc gccgcccgcc
      781 ccggctctga ctgaccgcgt tactcccaca ggtgagcggg cgggacggcc cttctcctcc
      841 gggctgtaat tagcgcttgg tttaatgacg gcttgtttct tttctgtggc tgcgtgaaag
      901 ccttgagggg ctccgggagg gccctttgtg cggggggagc ggctcggggc tgtccgcggg
      961 gggacggctg ccttcggggg ggacggggca gggcggggtt cggcttctgg cgtgtgaccg
     1021 gcggctctag agcctctgct aaccatgttc atgccttctt ctttttccta cagctcctgg
     1081 gcaacgtgct ggttattgtg ctgtctcatc attttggcaa agaattggat ccccataact
     1141 tcgtataaag tatcctatac gaagttatat caaaatagga agaccaatgc ttcaccatcg
     1201 acccgaattg ccaagcatca ccatcgaccc ataacttcgt ataatgtatg ctatacgaag
     1261 ttatactaga gctttcactt cgctgtcatc atttgtacaa actcttcgta gtttacctga
     1321 ccatccccat cgctgtctgc ttccctgatc atttcatcaa cctcttcatc tgttaacttc
     1381 tctccaaggt ttgtcatcac gtggcgaagc tctgctgcac tgatgtagcc attgccatcc
     1441 ttatcaaaca cgccgaacgc ttctctaatt tcttcttcac tgtctgtgta tttcattttg
     1501 cctgccatca taatcaggaa ctcagggaag tcgattgtgc cgtcaccgtc ggcatctact
     1561 tcattgatca tgtcctgcag ctctgcttct gtggggttct gccccagaga ccgcatcacc
     1621 gtccccatct ccttggttgt tattgtccca tccccgtcct tgtcaaatag ggagaaagcc
     1681 tctttaaatt ctgcgatctg ctcttcagtc agttgggagt ccgtaggctc ccaacctttg
     1741 gttttctttt gcattacagc accattgctc gggaagttca caccgcgaac ctgcacgtga
     1801 tacaccaggc agccatcctc cagagacgtg tcttgcataa cggtaattac gccgccgtct
     1861 tcgtaacggg tcacacgttc ccaggtaaaa ccttccggga aggactgctt aaagaaatcc
     1921 gggatgcctt tcggatattt gatgaaggta cgggagccat acataaagga cgtcgccagg
     1981 atgtcgaacg caaacggcag cggaccaccc tcgatcactt tgatacgcat agtctgggtg
     2041 cccatatacg ggttgccttc gccttcacca gtgcatttga actggtggcc gtttacggag
     2101 ccttccagaa ccactttcat acgcatgttc tccttgatca gggagttcat gctccctccg
     2161 gtaccgccgc caccacccag gcccacaaac ttggcaactg cgtgttcacg ctgtacgaca
     2221 aacatttcgt tatcgctctc ctccaggcgc tccagacggt ggctgacgta atgaatggca
     2281 ggcatcttaa tgttgccgac agtctttttg gagcggtagg tggtcacgaa agaacaggac
     2341 aggtgaccgc cgccatcaac tttcagcgcc atgtgagtgt aaccacgcag accaccatcc
     2401 gctgggtaca tcatttcggt gttgttcgct gagctcagcc gacctatagc tctgactgcg
     2461 tgaccccact tattccactt acgtcgcgat gagtcgacca ttgttgcgag atccttatcg
     2521 tcatcgtcgt acagatcccg acccatttgc tgtccaccag tcatgctagc cataccatga
     2581 tgatgatgat gatgagaacc tcctccagtc ttgttaatat caagtccagc caacttaaga
     2641 gcaagctcgt tctgcagcat ggtggcggat cctagtataa cttcgtatag gatactttat
     2701 acgaagttat cattgggatt cttcctattt tgatccaagc atcaccatcg accctctagt
     2761 ccagatctca ccatcgaccc ataacttcgt atagcataca ttatacgaag ttatgtccct
     2821 cgaagaggtt cgaattcgat atcaagctta tcgataatca acctctggat tacaaaattt
     2881 gtgaaagatt gactggtatt cttaactatg ttgctccttt tacgctatgt ggatacgctg
     2941 ctttaatgcc tttgtatcat gctattgctt cccgtatggc tttcattttc tcctccttgt
     3001 ataaatcctg gttgctgtct ctttatgagg agttgtggcc cgttgtcagg caacgtggcg
     3061 tggtgtgcac tgtgtttgct gacgcaaccc ccactggttg gggcattgcc accacctgtc
     3121 agctcctttc cgggactttc gctttccccc tccctattgc cacggcggaa ctcatcgccg
     3181 cctgccttgc ccgctgctgg acaggggctc ggctgttggg cactgacaat tccgtggtgt
     3241 tgtcggggaa atcatcgtcc tttccttggc tgctcgcctg tgttgccacc tggattctgc
     3301 gcgggacgtc cttctgctac gtcccttcgg ccctcaatcc agcggacctt ccttcccgcg
     3361 gcctgctgcc ggctctgcgg cctcttccgc gtcttcgcct tcgccctcag acgagtcgga
     3421 tctccctttg ggccgcctcc ccgcatcgat accgtcgacc cgggcggccg cttcgagcag
     3481 acatgataag atacattgat gagtttggac aaaccacaac tagaatgcag tgaaaaaaat
     3541 gctttatttg tgaaatttgt gatgctattg ctttatttgt aaccattata agctgcaata
     3601 aacaagttaa caacaacaat tgcattcatt ttatgtttca ggttcagggg gagatgtggg
     3661 aggtttttta aagcaagtaa aacctctaca aatgtggtaa aatcgataag gatcttccta
     3721 gagcatggct acgtagataa gtagcatggc gggttaatca ttaactacaa ggaaccccta
     3781 gtgatggagt tggccactcc ctctctgcgc gctcgctcgc tcactgaggc cgggcgacca
     3841 aaggtcgccc gacgcccggg ctttgcccgg gcggcctcag tgagcgagcg agcgcgcagc
     3901 tgcattaatg aatcggccaa cgcgcgggga gaggcggttt gcgtattggg cgctcttccg
     3961 cttcctcgct cactgactcg ctgcgctcgg tcgttcggct gcggcgagcg gtatcagctc
     4021 actcaaaggc ggtaatacgg ttatccacag aatcagggga taacgcagga aagaacatgt
     4081 gagcaaaagg ccagcaaaag gccaggaacc gtaaaaaggc cgcgttgctg gcgtttttcc
     4141 ataggctccg cccccctgac gagcatcaca aaaatcgacg ctcaagtcag aggtggcgaa
     4201 acccgacagg actataaaga taccaggcgt ttccccctgg aagctccctc gtgcgctctc
     4261 ctgttccgac cctgccgctt accggatacc tgtccgcctt tctcccttcg ggaagcgtgg
     4321 cgctttctca tagctcacgc tgtaggtatc tcagttcggt gtaggtcgtt cgctccaagc
     4381 tgggctgtgt gcacgaaccc cccgttcagc ccgaccgctg cgccttatcc ggtaactatc
     4441 gtcttgagtc caacccggta agacacgact tatcgccact ggcagcagcc actggtaaca
     4501 ggattagcag agcgaggtat gtaggcggtg ctacagagtt cttgaagtgg tggcctaact
     4561 acggctacac tagaagaaca gtatttggta tctgcgctct gctgaagcca gttaccttcg
     4621 gaaaaagagt tggtagctct tgatccggca aacaaaccac cgctggtagc ggtggttttt
     4681 ttgtttgcaa gcagcagatt acgcgcagaa aaaaaggatc tcaagaagat cctttgatct
     4741 tttctacggg gtctgacgct cagtggaacg aaaactcacg ttaagggatt ttggtcatga
     4801 gattatcaaa aaggatcttc acctagatcc ttttaaatta aaaatgaagt tttaaatcaa
     4861 tctaaagtat atatgagtaa acttggtctg acagttacca atgcttaatc agtgaggcac
     4921 ctatctcagc gatctgtcta tttcgttcat ccatagttgc ctgactcccc gtcgtgtaga
     4981 taactacgat acgggagggc ttaccatctg gccccagtgc tgcaatgata ccgcgagacc
     5041 cacgctcacc ggctccagat ttatcagcaa taaaccagcc agccggaagg gccgagcgca
     5101 gaagtggtcc tgcaacttta tccgcctcca tccagtctat taattgttgc cgggaagcta
     5161 gagtaagtag ttcgccagtt aatagtttgc gcaacgttgt tgccattgct acaggcatcg
     5221 tggtgtcacg ctcgtcgttt ggtatggctt cattcagctc cggttcccaa cgatcaaggc
     5281 gagttacatg atcccccatg ttgtgcaaaa aagcggttag ctccttcggt cctccgatcg
     5341 ttgtcagaag taagttggcc gcagtgttat cactcatggt tatggcagca ctgcataatt
     5401 ctcttactgt catgccatcc gtaagatgct tttctgtgac tggtgagtac tcaaccaagt
     5461 cattctgaga atagtgtatg cggcgaccga gttgctcttg cccggcgtca atacgggata
     5521 ataccgcgcc acatagcaga actttaaaag tgctcatcat tggaaaacgt tcttcggggc
     5581 gaaaactctc aaggatctta ccgctgttga gatccagttc gatgtaaccc actcgtgcac
     5641 ccaactgatc ttcagcatct tttactttca ccagcgtttc tgggtgagca aaaacaggaa
     5701 ggcaaaatgc cgcaaaaaag ggaataaggg cgacacggaa atgttgaata ctcatactct
     5761 tcctttttca atattattga agcatttatc agggttattg tctcatgagc ggatacatat
     5821 ttgaatgtat ttagaaaaat aaacaaatag gggttccgcg cacatttccc cgaaaagtgc
     5881 cacctaaatt gtaagcgtta atattttgtt aaaattcgcg ttaaattttt gttaaatcag
     5941 ctcatttttt aaccaatagg ccgaaatcgg caaaatccct tataaatcaa aagaatagac
     6001 cgagataggg ttgagtgttg ttccagtttg gaacaagagt ccactattaa agaacgtgga
     6061 ctccaacgtc aaaggnnnnn nnnnnnnnnn nnnnnnnnnn nnnnnnnnnn nnnnnnnnnn
     6121 nnnntnnnnn nnnnnnnnnn nnnnnnnnnn nnnnnnnnnn nnnnnnnnnn nnnnnnnnnn
     6181 nnnnnnnnnn nnnnnnnnnn nnnnnnnnnn nnnnnngnnn nnnnnnnnnn nnnnnnnnnn
     6241 nnnnnnnnnn nnnnnnnnnn nnnnnnnnnn nnnnnnnnnn nnnnnnnnnn nnnnnnnnnn
     6301 nnnnnnnnnn nnnnnnnnnn nnnnnnnnnn nnnnnnnnnn ncccattcgc cattcaggct
     6361 gcgcaactgt tgggaagggc gatcggtgcg ggcctcttcg ctattacgcc ag
//
