LOCUS       Exported 6412 bp ds-DNA circular SYN 12-MAY-2021
DEFINITION  AAV expression of Cre recombinase-activated jRCaMP1b, a red
            fluorescent calcium sensor protein, from the CAG promoter.
ACCESSION   .
VERSION     .
KEYWORDS    pAAV.CAG.Flex.NES-jRCaMP1b.WPRE.SV40
SOURCE      synthetic DNA construct
  ORGANISM  synthetic DNA construct
REFERENCE   1 (bases 1 to 6412)
  AUTHORS   Dana H, Mohar B, Sun Y, Narayan S, Gordus A, Hasseman JP, Tsegaye G,
            Holt GT, Hu A, Walpita D, Patel R, Macklin JJ, Bargmann CI, Ahrens
            MB, Schreiter ER, Jayaraman V, Looger LL, Svoboda K, Kim DS
  TITLE     Sensitive red protein calcium indicators for imaging neural
            activity.
  JOURNAL   Elife. 2016 Mar 24;5. pii: e12727. doi: 10.7554/eLife.12727.
  PUBMED    27011354
REFERENCE   2 (bases 1 to 6412)
  AUTHORS   .
  TITLE     Direct Submission
  JOURNAL   Exported May 12, 2021 from SnapGene Server 1.1.58
            http://www.snapgene.com
FEATURES             Location/Qualifiers
     source          1..6412
                     /organism="synthetic DNA construct"
                     /mol_type="other DNA"
     repeat_region   1..130
                     /label=AAV2 ITR
     primer_bind     997..1019
                     /label=pCAGGS-5
                     /note="Chimeric intron in CAG promoter, forward primer"
     primer_bind     1081..1100
                     /label=pCAG-F
                     /note="Rabbit beta-globin intron, for pCAG plasmids,
                     forward primer"
     protein_bind    complement(1135..1168)
                     /label=lox2272
                     /bound_moiety="Cre recombinase"
                     /note="Cre-mediated recombination occurs in the 8-bp core
                     sequence (GGATACTT). lox2272 sites are compatible with each
                     other, but incompatible with loxP or loxN sites (Lee and
                     Saito, 1988)."
     protein_bind    complement(1231..1264)
                     /label=loxP
                     /bound_moiety="Cre recombinase"
                     /note="Cre-mediated recombination occurs in the 8-bp core
                     sequence (GCATACAT)."
     CDS             complement(2514..2537)
                     /codon_start=1
                     /product="Xpress(TM) epitope tag, including an enterokinase
                     recognition and cleavage site"
                     /label=Xpress(TM) tag
                     /translation="DLYDDDDK"
     CDS             complement(2541..2573)
                     /codon_start=1
                     /product="leader peptide from bacteriophage T7 gene 10"
                     /label=T7 tag (gene 10 leader)
                     /note="promotes efficient translation in E. coli"
                     /translation="MASMTGGQQMG"
     CDS             complement(2577..2594)
                     /codon_start=1
                     /product="6xHis affinity tag"
                     /label=6xHis
                     /translation="HHHHHH"
     protein_bind    2677..2710
                     /label=lox2272
                     /bound_moiety="Cre recombinase"
                     /note="Cre-mediated recombination occurs in the 8-bp core
                     sequence (GGATACTT). lox2272 sites are compatible with each
                     other, but incompatible with loxP or loxN sites (Lee and
                     Saito, 1988)."
     protein_bind    2781..2814
                     /label=loxP
                     /bound_moiety="Cre recombinase"
                     /note="Cre-mediated recombination occurs in the 8-bp core
                     sequence (GCATACAT)."
     misc_feature    2856..3444
                     /label=WPRE
                     /note="woodchuck hepatitis virus posttranscriptional
                     regulatory element"
     primer_bind     complement(2909..2929)
                     /label=WPRE-R
                     /note="WPRE, reverse primer"
     CDS             complement(3327..3338)
                     /codon_start=1
                     /product="Factor Xa recognition and cleavage site"
                     /label=Factor Xa site
                     /translation="IEGR"
     polyA_signal    3487..3608
                     /label=SV40 poly(A) signal
                     /note="SV40 polyadenylation signal"
     primer_bind     complement(3498..3517)
                     /label=EBV-rev
                     /note="SV40 polyA terminator, reverse primer"
     primer_bind     3552..3571
                     /label=SV40pA-R
                     /note="SV40 polyA, reverse primer"
     repeat_region   3770..3899
                     /label=AAV2 ITR
     primer_bind     complement(3965..3982)
                     /label=L4440
                     /note="L4440 vector, forward primer"
     rep_origin      complement(4136..4724)
                     /direction=LEFT
                     /label=ori
                     /note="high-copy-number ColE1/pMB1/pBR322/pUC origin of
                     replication"
     primer_bind     complement(4216..4235)
                     /label=pBR322ori-F
                     /note="pBR322 origin, forward primer"
     CDS             complement(4895..5755)
                     /codon_start=1
                     /gene="bla"
                     /product="beta-lactamase"
                     /label=AmpR
                     /note="confers resistance to ampicillin, carbenicillin, and
                     related antibiotics"
                     /translation="MSIQHFRVALIPFFAAFCLPVFAHPETLVKVKDAEDQLGARVGYI
                     ELDLNSGKILESFRPEERFPMMSTFKVLLCGAVLSRIDAGQEQLGRRIHYSQNDLVEYS
                     PVTEKHLTDGMTVRELCSAAITMSDNTAANLLLTTIGGPKELTAFLHNMGDHVTRLDRW
                     EPELNEAIPNDERDTTMPVAMATTLRKLLTGELLTLASRQQLIDWMEADKVAGPLLRSA
                     LPAGWFIADKSGAGERGSRGIIAALGPDGKPSRIVVIYTTGSQATMDERNRQIAEIGAS
                     LIKHW"
     primer_bind     5518..5537
                     /label=Amp-R
                     /note="Ampicillin resistance gene, reverse primer"
     promoter        complement(5756..5860)
                     /gene="bla"
                     /label=AmpR promoter
     rep_origin      complement(5886..6341)
                     /direction=LEFT
                     /label=f1 ori
                     /note="f1 bacteriophage origin of replication; arrow
                     indicates direction of (+) strand synthesis"
     primer_bind     complement(6023..6044)
                     /label=F1ori-F
                     /note="F1 origin, forward primer"
     primer_bind     6235..6254
                     /label=F1ori-R
                     /note="F1 origin, reverse primer"
ORIGIN
        1 ctgcgcgctc gctcgctcac tgaggccgcc cgggcaaagc ccgggcgtcg ggcgaccttt
       61 ggtcgcccgg cctcagtgag cgagcgagcg cgcagagagg gagtggccaa ctccatcact
      121 aggggttcct tgtagttaat gattaacccg ccatgctact tatctacgta gccatgctct
      181 aggaagagta ccattgacgt caataatgac gtatgttccc atagtaacgc caatagggac
      241 tttccattga cgtcaatggg tggagtattt acggtaaact gcccacttgg cagtacatca
      301 agtgtatcat atgccaagta cgccccctat tgacgtcaat gacggtaaat ggcccgcctg
      361 gcattatgcc cagtacatga ccttatggga ctttcctact tggcagtaca tctacgtatt
      421 agtcatcgct attaccatgg tcgaggtgag ccccacgttc tgcttcactc tccccatctc
      481 ccccccctcc ccacccccaa ttttgtattt atttattttt taattatttt gtgcagcgat
      541 gggggcgggg gggggggggg ggcgcgcgcc aggcggggcg gggcggggcg aggggcgggg
      601 cggggcgagg cggagaggtg cggcggcagc caatcagagc ggcgcgctcc gaaagtttcc
      661 ttttatggcg aggcggcggc ggcggcggcc ctataaaaag cgaagcgygs kgcgggcggg
      721 agtcgctgcg cgctgccttc gccccgtgcc ccgctccgcc gccgcctcgc gccgcccgcc
      781 ccggctctga ctgaccgcgt tactcccaca ggtgagcggg cgggacggcc cttctcctcc
      841 gggctgtaat tagcgcttgg tttaatgacg gcttgtttct tttctgtggc tgcgtgaaag
      901 ccttgagggg ctccgggagg gccctttgtg cggggggagc ggctcggggc tgtccgcggg
      961 gggacggctg ccttcggggg ggacggggca gggcggggtt cggcttctgg cgtgtgaccg
     1021 gcggctctag agcctctgct aaccatgttc atgccttctt ctttttccta cagctcctgg
     1081 gcaacgtgct ggttattgtg ctgtctcatc attttggcaa agaattggat ccccataact
     1141 tcgtataaag tatcctatac gaagttatat caaaatagga agaccaatgc ttcaccatcg
     1201 acccgaattg ccaagcatca ccatcgaccc ataacttcgt ataatgtatg ctatacgaag
     1261 ttatactaga gctttcactt cgctgtcatc atttgtacaa actcttcgta gtttacctga
     1321 ccatccccat cgctgtctgc ttccctgatc atttcatcaa cctcttcatc tgttaacttc
     1381 tctccaaggt ttgtcatcac gtggcgaagc tctgctgcac tgatgtagcc attgccatcc
     1441 ttatcaaaca cgccgaacgc ttctctaatt tcttcttcac tgtctgtgta tttcattttg
     1501 cctgccatca taatcaggaa ctcagggaag tcgattgtgc cgtcaccgtc ggcatctact
     1561 tcattgatca tgtcctgcag ctctgcttct gtggggttct gccccagaga ccgcatcacc
     1621 gtccccatct ccttggttgt tattgtccca tccccgtcct tgtcaaatag ggagaaagcc
     1681 tctttaaatt ctgcgatctg ctcttcagtc agttgggagt ccgtaggctc ccaacctttg
     1741 gttttctttt gcattacagc accattgctc gggaagttca caccgcgaac ctgcacgtga
     1801 tacaccaggc agccatcctc cagagacgtg tcttgcataa cggtaattac gccgccgtct
     1861 tcgtaacggg tcacacgttc ccaggtaaaa ccttccggga aggactgctt aaagaaatcc
     1921 gggatgcctt tcggatattt gatgaaggta cgggagccat acataaagga cgtcgccagg
     1981 atgtcgaacg caaacggcag cggaccaccc tcgatcactt tgatacgcat agtctgggtg
     2041 cccatatacg ggttgccttc gccttcacca gtgcatttga actggtggcc gtttacggag
     2101 ccttccagaa ccactttcat acgcatgttc tccttgatca gggagttcat gctccctccg
     2161 gtaccgccgc caccacccag gcccacaaac ttggcaactg cgtgttcacg ctgtacgaca
     2221 aacatttcgt tatcgctctc ctccaggcgc tccagacggt ggctgacgta atgaatggca
     2281 ggcatcttaa tgttgccgac agtctttttg gagcggtagg tggtcacgaa agaacaggac
     2341 aggtgaccgc cgccatcaac tttcagcgcc atgtgagtgt aaccacgcag accaccatcc
     2401 gctgggtaca tcatttcggt gttgttcgct gagctcagcc gacctatagc tctgactgcg
     2461 tgaccccact tattccactt acgtcgcgat gagtcgacca ttgttgcgag atccttatcg
     2521 tcatcgtcgt acagatcccg acccatttgc tgtccaccag tcatgctagc cataccatga
     2581 tgatgatgat gatgagaacc tcctccagtc ttgttaatat caagtccagc caacttaaga
     2641 gcaagctcgt tctgcagcat ggtggcggat cctagtataa cttcgtatag gatactttat
     2701 acgaagttat cattgggatt cttcctattt tgatccaagc atcaccatcg accctctagt
     2761 ccagatctca ccatcgaccc ataacttcgt atagcataca ttatacgaag ttatgtccct
     2821 cgaagaggtt cgaattcgat atcaagctta tcgataatca acctctggat tacaaaattt
     2881 gtgaaagatt gactggtatt cttaactatg ttgctccttt tacgctatgt ggatacgctg
     2941 ctttaatgcc tttgtatcat gctattgctt cccgtatggc tttcattttc tcctccttgt
     3001 ataaatcctg gttgctgtct ctttatgagg agttgtggcc cgttgtcagg caacgtggcg
     3061 tggtgtgcac tgtgtttgct gacgcaaccc ccactggttg gggcattgcc accacctgtc
     3121 agctcctttc cgggactttc gctttccccc tccctattgc cacggcggaa ctcatcgccg
     3181 cctgccttgc ccgctgctgg acaggggctc ggctgttggg cactgacaat tccgtggtgt
     3241 tgtcggggaa atcatcgtcc tttccttggc tgctcgcctg tgttgccacc tggattctgc
     3301 gcgggacgtc cttctgctac gtcccttcgg ccctcaatcc agcggacctt ccttcccgcg
     3361 gcctgctgcc ggctctgcgg cctcttccgc gtcttcgcct tcgccctcag acgagtcgga
     3421 tctccctttg ggccgcctcc ccgcatcgat accgtcgacc cgggcggccg cttcgagcag
     3481 acatgataag atacattgat gagtttggac aaaccacaac tagaatgcag tgaaaaaaat
     3541 gctttatttg tgaaatttgt gatgctattg ctttatttgt aaccattata agctgcaata
     3601 aacaagttaa caacaacaat tgcattcatt ttatgtttca ggttcagggg gagatgtggg
     3661 aggtttttta aagcaagtaa aacctctaca aatgtggtaa aatcgataag gatcttccta
     3721 gagcatggct acgtagataa gtagcatggc gggttaatca ttaactacaa ggaaccccta
     3781 gtgatggagt tggccactcc ctctctgcgc gctcgctcgc tcactgaggc cgggcgacca
     3841 aaggtcgccc gacgcccggg ctttgcccgg gcggcctcag tgagcgagcg agcgcgcagc
     3901 tgcattaatg aatcggccaa cgcgcgggga gaggcggttt gcgtattggg cgctcttccg
     3961 cttcctcgct cactgactcg ctgcgctcgg tcgttcggct gcggcgagcg gtatcagctc
     4021 actcaaaggc ggtaatacgg ttatccacag aatcagggga taacgcagga aagaacatgt
     4081 gagcaaaagg ccagcaaaag gccaggaacc gtaaaaaggc cgcgttgctg gcgtttttcc
     4141 ataggctccg cccccctgac gagcatcaca aaaatcgacg ctcaagtcag aggtggcgaa
     4201 acccgacagg actataaaga taccaggcgt ttccccctgg aagctccctc gtgcgctctc
     4261 ctgttccgac cctgccgctt accggatacc tgtccgcctt tctcccttcg ggaagcgtgg
     4321 cgctttctca tagctcacgc tgtaggtatc tcagttcggt gtaggtcgtt cgctccaagc
     4381 tgggctgtgt gcacgaaccc cccgttcagc ccgaccgctg cgccttatcc ggtaactatc
     4441 gtcttgagtc caacccggta agacacgact tatcgccact ggcagcagcc actggtaaca
     4501 ggattagcag agcgaggtat gtaggcggtg ctacagagtt cttgaagtgg tggcctaact
     4561 acggctacac tagaagaaca gtatttggta tctgcgctct gctgaagcca gttaccttcg
     4621 gaaaaagagt tggtagctct tgatccggca aacaaaccac cgctggtagc ggtggttttt
     4681 ttgtttgcaa gcagcagatt acgcgcagaa aaaaaggatc tcaagaagat cctttgatct
     4741 tttctacggg gtctgacgct cagtggaacg aaaactcacg ttaagggatt ttggtcatga
     4801 gattatcaaa aaggatcttc acctagatcc ttttaaatta aaaatgaagt tttaaatcaa
     4861 tctaaagtat atatgagtaa acttggtctg acagttacca atgcttaatc agtgaggcac
     4921 ctatctcagc gatctgtcta tttcgttcat ccatagttgc ctgactcccc gtcgtgtaga
     4981 taactacgat acgggagggc ttaccatctg gccccagtgc tgcaatgata ccgcgagacc
     5041 cacgctcacc ggctccagat ttatcagcaa taaaccagcc agccggaagg gccgagcgca
     5101 gaagtggtcc tgcaacttta tccgcctcca tccagtctat taattgttgc cgggaagcta
     5161 gagtaagtag ttcgccagtt aatagtttgc gcaacgttgt tgccattgct acaggcatcg
     5221 tggtgtcacg ctcgtcgttt ggtatggctt cattcagctc cggttcccaa cgatcaaggc
     5281 gagttacatg atcccccatg ttgtgcaaaa aagcggttag ctccttcggt cctccgatcg
     5341 ttgtcagaag taagttggcc gcagtgttat cactcatggt tatggcagca ctgcataatt
     5401 ctcttactgt catgccatcc gtaagatgct tttctgtgac tggtgagtac tcaaccaagt
     5461 cattctgaga atagtgtatg cggcgaccga gttgctcttg cccggcgtca atacgggata
     5521 ataccgcgcc acatagcaga actttaaaag tgctcatcat tggaaaacgt tcttcggggc
     5581 gaaaactctc aaggatctta ccgctgttga gatccagttc gatgtaaccc actcgtgcac
     5641 ccaactgatc ttcagcatct tttactttca ccagcgtttc tgggtgagca aaaacaggaa
     5701 ggcaaaatgc cgcaaaaaag ggaataaggg cgacacggaa atgttgaata ctcatactct
     5761 tcctttttca atattattga agcatttatc agggttattg tctcatgagc ggatacatat
     5821 ttgaatgtat ttagaaaaat aaacaaatag gggttccgcg cacatttccc cgaaaagtgc
     5881 cacctaaatt gtaagcgtta atattttgtt aaaattcgcg ttaaattttt gttaaatcag
     5941 ctcatttttt aaccaatagg ccgaaatcgg caaaatccct tataaatcaa aagaatagac
     6001 cgagataggg ttgagtgttg ttccagtttg gaacaagagt ccactattaa agaacgtgga
     6061 ctccaacgtc aaaggnnnnn nnnnnnnnnn nnnnnnnnnn nnnnnnnnnn nnnnnnnnnn
     6121 nnnntnnnnn nnnnnnnnnn nnnnnnnnnn nnnnnnnnnn nnnnnnnnnn nnnnnnnnnn
     6181 nnnnnnnnnn nnnnnnnnnn nnnnnnnnnn nnnnnngnnn nnnnnnnnnn nnnnnnnnnn
     6241 nnnnnnnnnn nnnnnnnnnn nnnnnnnnnn nnnnnnnnnn nnnnnnnnnn nnnnnnnnnn
     6301 nnnnnnnnnn nnnnnnnnnn nnnnnnnnnn nnnnnnnnnn ncccattcgc cattcaggct
     6361 gcgcaactgt tgggaagggc gatcggtgcg ggcctcttcg ctattacgcc ag
//
